>Addgene plasmid #17816 | pMBI | addgene partial sequence | sequence record 23741 | T3 5'-GCAATTAACCCTCACTAAAGG-3'
ATGGGACGGGCCCCCCTCGAGGTCGACGGTATCGATAAGCTTGATATCGAATTCCTGCAGTAGGAGGAAT
TAACCATGTCATTACCGTTCTTAACTTCTGCACCGGGAAAGGTTATTATTTTTGGTGAACACTCTGCTGT
GTACAACAAGCCTGCCGTCGCTGCTAGTGTGTCTGCGTTGAGAACCTACCTGCTAATAAGCGAGTCATCT
GCACCAGATACTATTGAATTGGACTTCCCGGACATTAGCTTTAATCATAAGTGGTCCATCAATGATTTCA
ATGCCATCACCGAGGATCAAGTAAACTCCCAAAAATTGGCCAAGGCTCAACAAGCCACCGATGGCTTGTC
TCAGGAACTCGTTAGTCTTTTGGATCCGTTGTTAGCTCAACTATCCGAATCCTTCCACTACCATGCAGCG
TTTTGTTTCCTGTATATGTTTGTTTGCCTATGCCCCCATGCCAAGAATATTAAGTTTTCTTTAAAGTCTA
CTTTACCCATCGGTGCTGGGTTGGGCTCAAGCGCCTCTATTTCTGTATCACTGGCCTTAGCTATGGCCTA
CTTGGGGGGGTTAATAGGATCTAATGACTTGGAAAAGCTGTCAGAAAACGATAAGCATATAGTGAATCAA
TGGGCCTTCATAGGTGAAAAGTGTATTCACGGTACCCCCTTCAGGAATAGATAACGCTGTGGCCACTTAT
GGTAATGCCCTGCTATTTGAAAAAGACTCACATAATGGAACANTAANCACAAACAATTTAAGTTCTTAGA
TGATTCCCAGCCATNCCATGATCCTAACTATACTAGAATCNAGGNCTANAA
