[The description below was written by a language model from this plasmid's Addgene catalogue record.]
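Description:
pMBI is a bacterial expression plasmid built for synthetic biology and metabolic engineering work in Escherichia coli. The record does not name a vector backbone, origin of replication or copy number. It states only that the plasmid is selected with tetracycline and propagated in a standard cloning strain. The insert was assembled by restriction enzyme cloning.

The payload is a set of four enzyme-coding genes that together form the lower half of the mevalonate pathway: mevalonate kinase, phosphomevalonate kinase and mevalonate pyrophosphate decarboxylase from Saccharomyces cerevisiae, plus IPP isomerase (idi) from E. coli. The depositor comments list the yeast genes as ERG1, ERG8 and MVD1. Mevalonate kinase is conventionally designated ERG12, so "ERG1" may be a typographical slip in the record. Acting in sequence, the three yeast enzymes phosphorylate mevalonate twice and then decarboxylate it to give isopentenyl pyrophosphate, and the isomerase interconverts this with dimethylallyl pyrophosphate. These two compounds are the universal five-carbon building blocks of isoprenoids.

The promoter driving the genes is not stated. The depositor notes that the plasmid does not carry lacI, so any lac-type regulation would depend on repressor supplied by the host or by another plasmid. In line with the associated work on engineering a heterologous mevalonate pathway in E. coli for terpenoid production, pMBI converts mevalonate, whether supplied or made in the cell, into isoprenoid precursors. It would typically be combined with constructs encoding the upstream pathway steps and downstream terpene synthases.
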