Addgene plasmid #17816: pMBI
Depositing lab: Jay Keasling. Depositing organization: University of California, Berkeley. Publication: Engineering a mevalonate pathway in Escherichia coli for production of terpenoids. Martin VJ, Pitera DJ, Withers ST, Newman JD, Keasling JD. Nat Biotechnol. 2003 Jul . 21(7):796-802. 10.1038/nbt833 PubMed 12778056.
Backbone
  Vector backbone: n/a
  Vector type: Bacterial Expression, Synthetic Biology
Growth in bacteria
  Bacterial resistance: Tetracycline, 10 μg/mL
  Growth temperature: 37°C
  Growth strain: DH10B
  Copy number: Unknown
Gene/Insert
  Gene/Insert name: mevalonate kinase, phosphomevalonate kinase, mevalonate pyrophosphate decarboxylatse, IPP isomerase
  Species: S. cerevisiae (budding yeast); E. coli
  Cloning method: Restriction Enzyme
  Sequencing primers: 5′ n/a; 3′ n/a
Terms and licenses: Academic/Nonprofit Terms; Industry Terms: Not Available to Industry
Depositor comments: does not contain lacI/ ERG1, ERG8, MVD1: S. cerevisiae/ idi: E. Coli
How to cite: pMBI was a gift from Jay Keasling (Addgene plasmid # 17816 ; http://n2t.net/addgene:17816 ; RRID:Addgene_17816)
